>Addgene plasmid #135588 | pJPS2954 | addgene full sequence | sequence record 272502 | Addgene NGS Result
GTTCGCGAAGTAACCCTTCGTGGACATTTGGTCAATTTGAAACAATACAGAGATGATCAGCAGTTCCCCT
GCATAAGGATGAACCGTTTTACAAAGAGATTGTTTTTTTTTTATCCTCGAGTGAAGTATCGTGACTTGTA
CATTTGAAGATACCCAGCGTACAGCAGTGTATCTTTATCTTCCTGTATGATATAGATAACTAACATCTCG
AATAGAAAATTGTCTCGCGTTCGAACCTAAGCCTTTGCTATCGGTTGAACATAGAAGACCGCGTGATTCA
TTTTAGTGCGTAAGAATGCTATTAGTACTTATGTGCTTTATGAATGTGAATATTGTTACAGCTATGCAAT
GGTACGATCATACTCTGAACGATCCATTTAAATTATATATGTCAAACAGAAGAGAAAGGTTTTTTTATTG
AAGATTTCACAGAAAATCAATCATTTTGCAATATTCCTTCGTCCCAGAGAAGGTTTCGGCTTTTACAGCA
ACGAGAATGATTCTTCCATTATTTGTACCTAGCTTCCACATGGATTTCGATAAGTGTAGTTTCAAACCAT
GAACGCAATTCAAAACTTTCAAATTGGTGCAATCCAAGACCCTCCCTTTACATTTGGAGTCGTTATCAAG
CTTATCGATACCGTCGACGGATCCGAAGCTTGGCACTGGCCGTCGTTTTACAACGTCGTGACTGGGAAAA
CCCTGGCGTTACCCAACTTAATCGCCTTGCAGCACATCCCCCTTTCGCCAGCTGGCGTAATAGCGAAGAG
GCCCGCACCGATCGCCCTTCCCAACAGTTGCGCAGCCTGAATGGCGAATGGCGCCTGATGCGGTATTTTC
TCCTTACGCATCTGTGCGGTATTTCACACCGCATAACTAGCTTTTAACTTGTATCCTAGGTTATCTATGC
TGTCTCACCATAGAGAATATTACCTATTTCAGAATGTATGTCCATGATTCGCCGGGTAAATACATATAAT
ACACAAATCTGGCTTAATAAAGTCTATAATATATCTCATAAAGAAGTGCTAAATTGGCTAGTGCTATATA
TTTTTAAGAAAATTTCTTTTGACTAAGTCCATATCGACTTTGTAAAAGTTCACATTAGCATACATATATT
ACACGAGCCAGAAATAGTAACTTTTGCCTAAATCACAAATTGCAAAATTTAATTGCTTGCAAAAGGTCAC
ATGCTTATAATCAACTYTTTTAAAAATTTAAAATACTTTTTTATTTTTTATTTTTAAACATAAATGAAAT
AATTTATTTATTGTTTATGATTACCGAAACATAAAACCTGCTCAAGAAAAAGAAACTGTTTTGTCCTTGG
AAAAAAAGCACTACCTAGGAGCGGCCAAAATGCCGAGGCTTTCATAGCTTAAACTCTTTACAGAAAATAG
GCATTATAGATCAGTTCGAGTTTTCTTATTCTTCCTTCCGGTTTTATCGTCACAGTTTTACAGTAAATAA
GTATCACCTCTTAGAGTTGGCGGTTGTTTGCAAGACCGAGAAAAGGCTAGCAAGAATCGGGTCATTGTAG
CGTATGCGCCTGTGAACATTCTCTTCAACAAGTTTGATTCCATTGCGGTGAAATGGTAAAAGTCAACCCC
CTGCGATGTATATTTTCCTGTACAATCAATCAAAAAGCCAAATGATTTAGCATTATCTTTACATCTTGTT
ATTTTACAGATTTTATGTTTAGATCTTTTATGCTTGCTTTTCAAAAGGCCTGCAGGCAAGTGCACAAACA
ATACTTAAATAAATACTACTCAGTAATAACCTATTTCTTAGCATTTTTGACGAAATTTGCTATTTTGTTA
GAGTCTTTTACACCATTTGTCTCCACACCTCCGCTTACATCAACACCAATAACGCCATTTAATCTAAGCG
CATCACCAACATTTTCTGGCGTCAGTCCACCAGCTAACATAAAATGTAAGCTTTCGGGGCTCTCTTGCCT
TCCAACCCAGTCAGAAATCGAGTTCCAATCCAAAAGTTCACCTGTCCCACCTGCTTCTGAATCAAACAAG
GGAATAAACGAATGAGGTTTCTGTGAAGCTGCACTGAGTAGTATGTTGCAGTCTTTTGGAAATACGAGTC
TTTTAATAACTGGCAAACCGAGGAACTCTTGGTATTCTTGCCACGACTCATCTCCATGCAGTTGGACGAT
ATCAATGCCGTAATCATTGACCAGAGCCAAAACATCCTCCTTAGGTTGATTACGAAACACGCCAACCAAG
TATTTCGGAGTGCCTGAACTATTTTTATATGCTTTTACAAGACTTGAAATTTTCCTTGCAATAACCGGGT
CAATTGTTCTCTTTCTATTGGGCACACATATAATACCCAGCAAGTCAGCATCGGAATCTAGAGCACATTC
TGCGGCCTCTGTGCTCTGCAAGCCGCAAACTTTCACCAATGGACCAGAACTACCTGTGAAATTAATAACA
GACATACTCCAAGCTGCCTTTGTGTGCTTAATCACGTATACTCACGTGCTCAATAGTCACCAATGCCCTC
CCTCTTGGCCCTCTCCTTTTCTTTTTTCGACCGAATTTCTTGAAGACGAAAGGGCCTCGTGATACGCCTA
TTTTTATAGGTTAATGTCATGATAATAATGGTTTCTTAGACGTCAGGTGGCACTTTTCGGGGAAATGTGC
GCGGAACCCCTATTTGTTTATTTTTCTAAATACATTCAAATATGTATCCGCTCATGAGACAATAACCCTG
ATAAATGCTTCAATAATATTGAAAAAGGAAGAGTATGAGTATTCAACATTTCCGTGTCGCCCTTATTCCC
TTTTTTGCGGCATTTTGCCTTCCTGTTTTTGCTCACCCAGAAACGCTGGTGAAAGTAAAAGATGCTGAAG
ATCAGTTGGGTGCACGAGTGGGTTACATCGAACTGGATCTCAACAGCGGTAAGATCCTTGAGAGTTTTCG
CCCCGAAGAACGTTTTCCAATGATGAGCACTTTTAAAGTTCTGCTATGTGGCGCGGTATTATCCCGTGTT
GACGCCGGGCAAGAGCAACTCGGTCGCCGCATACACTATTCTCAGAATGACTTGGTTGAGTACTCACCAG
TCACAGAAAAGCATCTTACGGATGGCATGACAGTAAGAGAATTATGCAGTGCTGCCATAACCATGAGTGA
TAACACTGCGGCCAACTTACTTCTGACAACGATCGGAGGACCGAAGGAGCTAACCGCTTTTTTGCACAAC
ATGGGGGATCATGTAACTCGCCTTGATCGTTGGGAACCGGAGCTGAATGAAGCCATACCAAACGACGAGC
GTGACACCACGATGCCTGTAGCAATGGCAACAACGTTGCGCAAACTATTAACTGGCGAACTACTTACTCT
AGCTTCCCGGCAACAATTAATAGACTGGATGGAGGCGGATAAAGTTGCAGGACCACTTCTGCGCTCGGCC
CTTCCGGCTGGCTGGTTTATTGCTGATAAATCTGGAGCCGGTGAGCGTGGGTCTCGCGGTATCATTGCAG
CACTGGGGCCAGATGGTAAGCCCTCCCGTATCGTAGTTATCTACACGACGGGGAGTCAGGCAACTATGGA
TGAACGAAATAGACAGATCGCTGAGATAGGTGCCTCACTGATTAAGCATTGGTAACTGTCAGACCAAGTT
TACTCATATATACTTTAGATTGATTTAAAACTTCATTTTTAATTTAAAAGGATCTAGGTGAAGATCCTTT
TTGATAATCTCATGACCAAAATCCCTTAACGTGAGTTTTCGTTCCACTGAGCGTCAGACCCCGTAGAAAA
GATCAAAGGATCTTCTTGAGATCCTTTTTTTCTGCGCGTAATCTGCTGCTTGCAAACAAAAAAACCACCG
CTACCAGCGGTGGTTTGTTTGCCGGATCAAGAGCTACCAACTCTTTTTCCGAAGGTAACTGGCTTCAGCA
GAGCGCAGATACCAAATACTGTTCTTCTAGTGTAGCCGTAGTTAGGCCACCACTTCAAGAACTCTGTAGC
ACCGCCTACATACCTCGCTCTGCTAATCCTGTTACCAGTGGCTGCTGCCAGTGGCGATAAGTCGTGTCTT
ACCGGGTTGGACTCAAGACGATAGTTACCGGATAAGGCGCAGCGGTCGGGCTGAACGGGGGGTTCGTGCA
CACAGCCCAGCTTGGAGCGAACGACCTACACCGAACTGAGATACCTACAGCGTGAGCTATGAGAAAGCGC
CACGCTTCCCGAAGGGAGAAAGGCGGACAGGTATCCGGTAAGCGGCAGGGTCGGAACAGGAGAGCGCACG
AGGGAGCTTCCAGGGGGAAACGCCTGGTATCTTTATAGTCCTGTCGGGTTTCGCCACCTCTGACTTGAGC
GTCGATTTTTGTGATGCTCGTCAGGGGGGCGGAGCCTATGGAAAAACGCCAGCAACGCGGCCTTTTTACG
GTTCCTGGCCTTTTGCTGGCCTTTTGCTCACATGTTCTTTCCTGCGTTATCCCCTGATTCTGTGGATAAC
CGTATTACCGCCTTTGAGTGAGCTGATACCGCTCGCCGCAGCCGAACGACCGAGCGCAGCGAGTCAGTGA
GCGAGGAAGCGGAAGAGCGCCCAATACGCAAACCGCCTCTCCCCGCGCGTTGGCCGATTCATTAATGCAG
CTGGCACGACAGGTTTCCCGACTGGAAAGCGGGCAGTGAGCGCAACGCAATTAATGTGAGTTAGCTCACT
CATTAGGCACCCCAGGCTTTACACTTTATGCTTCCGGCTCGTATGTTGTGTGGAATTGTGAGCGGATAAC
AATTTCACACAGGAAACAGCTATGACATGATTACGAATTCGAGCTCGGTACCCGGGGATCCCCCGGGCTG
CAGGAATTCGATATCGTCCATTCCGACAGCATCGCCAGTCACTATGGCGTGCTGCTAGCGCTATATGCGT
TGATGCAATTTCTATGCGCACCCGTTCTCGGAGCACTGTCCGACCGCTTTGGCCGCCGCCCAGTCCTGCT
CGCTTCGCTACTTGGAGCCACTATCGACTACGCGATCATGGCGACCACACCCGTCCTGTGGATCGATAAT
TCTCCATAATAGTTCTGTTATTTATAATCTCCAGCACTAATAAATGCTATACGTATATTTGTACACAATA
TAATTTCAGAATTTATATTGCTACCATGACTGTCTGAGAATTGGGGGAATAACTTGATAATTGTTGGGAT
TCCATTGTTCGTAAACGCAATAATATTAGGTATATAGAAGATACTAAATGTTCTCTCCGAGGATATAGGA
ATGCTCACAATGGAATCGATATATTTCTACATAATAGTATTGAGATTATTCCTCTTTTAGTTTTATATAA
TTCATTATCCTATTACATTATCAATCCTTGCATTTCAGCTTCCATTAGACTTAATGACTGTTTCTCAATT
TTTATGTCATCTTCCTGGACCTCATGTGATACTATACCAGTAGCATGAATACTACTGAATCGATGATACT
TTAGAGTTTCATTGCAACAGTTTCAACACAGCCTGGCATGAACAGTGGTAAAAGTATTTCGTCCACTATT
TTCGGCTACTATAAATAAATGTTTTTTTCGCATGCATGT
Features (pLannotate 1.2.2; 18 found; start..end, strand, type, name):
      9..112     +  ncRNA          U6: Accession: RF00026 - U6 spliceosomal RNA
    430..624     -  CDS            YL108_YEAST (fragment): Experimental evidence at protein level: Swiss-Prot protein existence level 1. From Saccharomyces cerevisiae (strain ATCC 204508 / S288c) (Baker's yeast).
    624..648     +  misc_feature   MCS (fragment): pBluescript multiple cloning site
    664..818     +  CDS            lacZα (fragment): LacZα fragment of β-galactosidase; lacZ fragment
    824..875     -  misc_feature   bom (fragment): basis of mobility region from pBR322
   1196..1488    -  misc_feature   CEN4: S. cerevisiae CEN4 centromere
   1781..2455    -  CDS            TRP1: phosphoribosylanthranilate isomerase, required for tryptophan biosynthesis; S. cerevisiae TRP1; yeast auxotrophic marker
   2456..2557    -  promoter       TRP1 promoter: S. cerevisiae TRP1
   2660..2764    +  promoter       AmpR promoter: bla
   2765..3625    +  CDS            AmpR: β-lactamase; bla; confers resistance to ampicillin, carbenicillin, and related antibiotics
   3796..4384    +  rep_origin     ori: high-copy-number ColE1/pMB1/pBR322/pUC origin of replication
   4567..4659    +  CDS            lacI (fragment): lac repressor; lacI; The lac repressor binds to the lac operator to inhibit transcription in E. coli. This inhibition can be relieved by adding lactose or isopropyl-β-D-thiogalactopyranoside (IPTG).
   4672..4693    +  protein_bind   CAP binding site: CAP binding activates transcription in the presence of cAMP. E. coli catabolite activator protein
   4708..4738    +  promoter       lac promoter: promoter for the E. coli lac operon
   4746..4762    +  protein_bind   lac operator: The lac repressor binds to the lac operator to inhibit transcription in E. coli. This inhibition can be relieved by adding lactose or isopropyl-β-D-thiogalactopyranoside (IPTG). lac repressor encoded by lacI
   4795..4821    +  misc_feature   MCS (fragment): pUC18/19 multiple cloning site
   4840..5034    +  CDS            TcR (fragment): tetracycline efflux protein; tet; confers resistance to tetracycline
   5125..5445    +  CDS            YE11_YEAST: Experimental evidence at transcript level: Swiss-Prot protein existence level 2. From Saccharomyces cerevisiae (strain ATCC 204508 / S288c) (Baker's yeast).
