[The description below was written by a language model from this plasmid's Addgene catalogue record and pLannotate feature annotations shown in this document.]
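Description:
pJPS2954 is a yeast–E. coli shuttle plasmid built on the pSE358 backbone that carries a mutant allele of SNR6, the Saccharomyces cerevisiae gene for the U6 spliceosomal snRNA. In bacteria it is maintained through a ColE1/pUC-type origin and selected with ampicillin via the bla (AmpR) gene. In yeast it carries a CEN4 centromere for stable, low-copy segregation and the TRP1 auxotrophic marker with its own promoter, allowing selection in trp1 strains on medium lacking tryptophan. No yeast replication origin (ARS) is annotated in the feature table. Remnants of lacZα, the lac promoter/operator region, multiple-cloning-site fragments and a tetracycline-resistance fragment reflect the cloning history of the backbone and are not functional payload.

The insert is a genomic SNR6 segment expressed from its native promoter. The annotated U6 ncRNA lies at the start of the sequence record, and the nearby fragments of yeast open reading frames appear to be flanking chromosomal sequence carried along with it. The allele, termed U6Δ6, lacks six nucleotides at positions 102–107, near the 3′ end of the snRNA. According to the record, it was made by site-directed mutagenesis of the parental plasmid pSX6, as one of a set of internal U6 deletions. The associated study addresses how the ATPase and RNA unwindase Prp43p acts on U6 to terminate pre-mRNA splicing, so this plasmid is suited to supplying a shortened U6 variant in yeast to test how this region contributes to that process. The record does not detail the specific strains or assays used.
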