Addgene plasmid #135588: pJPS2954
Purpose: SNR6 has UAUUUCat position 102–107 deleted
Depositing lab: Jonathan Staley. Depositing organization: University of Chicago. Publication: Termination of pre-mRNA splicing requires that the ATPase and RNA unwindase Prp43p acts on the catalytic snRNA U6. Toroney R, Nielsen KH, Staley JP. Genes Dev. 2019 Sep 26. pii: gad.328294.119. doi: 10.1101/gad.328294.119. PubMed 31558568.
Backbone
  Vector backbone: pSE358
  Vector type: Yeast Expression
  Selectable markers: TRP1
Growth in bacteria
  Bacterial resistance: Ampicillin, 100 μg/mL
  Growth temperature: 37°C
  Growth strain: DH5alpha
  Copy number: Low Copy
Gene/Insert
  Gene/Insert name: snR6
  Species: S. cerevisiae (budding yeast)
  Mutation: U6Δ6 hasUAUUUCat position 102–107 deleted
  Entrez Gene: snR6 (a.k.a. snR6)
  Promoter: Native
  Cloning method: Unknown
  Sequencing primers: 5′ M13 fwd
Resource information
  A portion of this plasmid was derived from a plasmid made by: This plasmid is based on pSX6 that is deposited in Addgene. pSX6 was used as the parental plasmid for site directed mutagenesis to introduce internal deletions with U6
Terms and licenses: Academic/Nonprofit Terms; Industry Terms: Not Available to Industry
How to cite: pJPS2954 was a gift from Jonathan Staley (Addgene plasmid # 135588 ; http://n2t.net/addgene:135588 ; RRID:Addgene_135588)
